Addgene plasmid #206345: AAV-RO1.7-Lrat
Purpose: AAV plasmid expressing LRAT in photoreceptors
Depositing lab: Connie Cepko. Depositing organization: Harvard Medical School. Publication: Chromophore supply modulates cone function and survival in retinitis pigmentosa mouse models. Xue Y, Sun X, Wang SK, Collin GB, Kefalov VJ, Cepko CL. Proc Natl Acad Sci U S A. 2023 Jun 6;120(23):e2217885120. doi: 10.1073/pnas.2217885120. Epub 2023 May 30. PubMed 37252956.
Backbone
  Vector backbone: pAAV-RO1.7-W3SL
  Vector type: AAV
Growth in bacteria
  Bacterial resistance: Ampicillin, 100 μg/mL
  Growth temperature: 37°C
  Growth strain: NEB Stable
  Copy number: Unknown
Gene/Insert
  Gene/Insert name: Lrat
  Species: M. musculus (mouse)
  Insert size (bp): 696
  Entrez Gene: Lrat (a.k.a. 1300010A18Rik)
  Promoter: 1.7kb human red opsin
  Cloning method: Gibson Cloning
  Sequencing primers: 5′ gacagggctttccatagcAcATGAAGAACCCAATGCTGGA; 3′ ggttgattatctcgagcggGCTAGCCAGACATCATCCACA
Terms and licenses: Academic/Nonprofit Terms; Industry Terms: Not Available to Industry
How to cite: AAV-RO1.7-Lrat was a gift from Connie Cepko (Addgene plasmid # 206345 ; http://n2t.net/addgene:206345 ; RRID:Addgene_206345)
