[The description below was written by a language model from this plasmid's Addgene catalogue record and pLannotate feature annotations shown in this document.]
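Description:
AAV-RO1.7-Lrat is an adeno-associated virus transfer plasmid built on the pAAV-RO1.7-W3SL backbone and designed to express mouse lecithin retinol acyltransferase (LRAT) in photoreceptors. In bacteria it replicates from a high-copy ColE1/pUC-type origin and is selected with ampicillin through the bla gene and its own promoter. An f1 phage origin and short remnants of pBR322 bom and rop sequences are also present in the backbone. The record lists a recombination-deficient growth strain, a common choice for maintaining the repeat-rich ITRs.

The expression cassette lies between AAV2 inverted terminal repeats, which provide the signals for replication and packaging of the intervening DNA into AAV particles. The annotation detects one ITR as complete and the other only as short fragments. According to the catalogue fields, transcription is driven by a 1.7 kb human red opsin promoter. This element is not annotated in the feature table, but the unannotated stretch between the left ITR and the coding sequence is consistent with it. The Lrat open reading frame of about 0.7 kb follows, inserted by Gibson assembly with no tags or reporters annotated. Downstream are fragments of WPRE and of the SV40 polyadenylation signal, consistent with a compact, shortened post-transcriptional enhancer and poly(A) unit that saves packaging capacity.

LRAT esterifies all-trans retinol into retinyl esters, the storage form of vitamin A that feeds visual chromophore regeneration. The associated study examined how chromophore supply affects cone function and survival in mouse models of retinitis pigmentosa, and the plasmid serves to produce AAV for photoreceptor-directed LRAT expression in that context.
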