Features (pLannotate 1.2.2; 15 found; start..end, strand, type, name):
     12..39      +  repeat_region  AAV2 ITR (fragment): inverted terminal repeat of adeno-associated virus serotype 2 inverted
     68..95      +  repeat_region  AAV2 ITR (fragment): inverted terminal repeat of adeno-associated virus serotype 2 inverted
   1883..2575    +  CDS            Lrat: LRAT_MOUSE - Experimental evidence at protein level: Swiss-Prot protein existence level 1. Transfers the acyl group from the sn-1 position of phosphatidylcholine to all-trans retinol, producing all-trans retinyl esters. Retinyl esters are storage forms of vitamin A (PubMed:28758396). LRAT plays a critical role in vision (By similarity). It provides the all-trans retinyl ester substrates for the isomerohydrolase which processes the esters into 11-cis-retinol in the retinal pigment epithelium; due to a membrane-associated alcohol dehydrogenase, 11 cis-retinol is oxidized and converted into 11-ci
   2591..2748    +  misc_feature   WPRE (fragment): woodchuck hepatitis virus posttranscriptional regulatory element
   2754..2838    +  misc_feature   WPRE (fragment): woodchuck hepatitis virus posttranscriptional regulatory element
   2837..2880    -  polyA_signal   SV40 poly(A) signal (fragment): SV40 polyadenylation signal
   2884..2951    -  polyA_signal   SV40 poly(A) signal (fragment): SV40 polyadenylation signal
   3024..3164    +  repeat_region  AAV2 ITR: inverted terminal repeat of adeno-associated virus serotype 2 inverted
   3169..3220    -  misc_feature   bom (fragment): basis of mobility region from pBR322
   3239..3694    +  rep_origin     f1 ori (sequence partly withheld): f1 bacteriophage origin of replication; arrow indicates direction of (+) strand synthesis
   3695..3744    -  misc_feature   bom (fragment): basis of mobility region from pBR322
   3846..3881    -  CDS            rop (fragment): Rop protein, which maintains plasmids at low copy number; rop
   3976..4080    +  promoter       AmpR promoter: bla
   4081..4941    +  CDS            AmpR: β-lactamase; bla; confers resistance to ampicillin, carbenicillin, and related antibiotics
   5112..5700    +  rep_origin     ori: high-copy-number ColE1/pMB1/pBR322/pUC origin of replication
>Addgene plasmid #206345 | AAV-RO1.7-Lrat | addgene full sequence | sequence record 405778 | Addgene NGS Result
CCTGCAGGCAGCTGCGCGCTCGCTCGCTCACTGAGGCCGCCCGGGCGTCGGGCGACCTTTGGTCGCCCGG
CCTCAGTGAGCGAGCGAGCGCGCAGAGAGGGAGTGGCCAACTCCATCACTAGGGGTTCCTGCGGCCGCAA
ATAGAAGGGTGGGTGCAGGAGGCTGAGGGGTGGGGAAAGGGCATGGGTGTTTCATGAGGACAGAGCTTCC
GTTTCATGCAATGAAAAGAGTTTGGAGACGGATGGTGGTGACTGGACTATACACTTACACACGGTAGCGA
TGGTACACTTTGTATTATGTATATTTTACCACGATCTTTTTAAAGTGTCAAAGGCAAATGGCCAAATGGT
TCCTTGTCCTATAGCTGTAGCAGCCATCGGCTGTTAGTGACAAAGCCCCTGAGTCAAGATGACAGCAGCC
CCCATAACTCCTAATCGGCTCTCCCGCGTGGAGTCATTTAGGAGTAGTCGCATTAGAGACAAGTCCAACA
TCTAATCTTCCACCCTGGCCAGGGCCCCAGCTGGCAGCGAGGGTGGGAGACTCCGGGCAGAGCAGAGGGC
GCTGACATTGGGGCCCGGCCTGGCTTGGGTCCCTCTGGCCTTTCCCCAGGGGCCCTCTTTCCTTGGGGCT
TTCTTGGGCCGCCACTGCTCCCGCTCCTCTCCCCCCATCCCACCCCCTCACCCCCTCGTTCTTCATATCC
TTCTCTAGTGCTCCCTCCACTTTCATCCACCCTTCTGCAAGAGTGTGGGACCACAAATGAGTTTTCACCT
GGCCTGGGGACACACGTGCCCCCACAGGTGCTGAGTGACTTTCTAGGACAGTAATCTGCTTTAGGCTAAA
ATGGGACTTGATCTTCTGTTAGCCCTAATCATCAATTAGCAGAGCCGGTGAAGGTGCAGAACCTACCGCC
TTTCCAGGCCTCCTCCCACCTCTGCCACCTCCACTCTCCTTCCTGGGATGTGGGGGCTGGCACACGTGTG
GCCCAGGGCATTGGTGGGATTGCACTGAGCTGGGTCATTAGCGTAATCCTGGACAAGGGCAGACAGGGCG
AGCGGAGGGCCAGCTCCGGGGCTCAGGCAAGGCTGGGGGCTTCCCCCAGACACCCCACTCCTCCTCTGCT
GGACCCCCACTTCATAGGGCACTTCGTGTTCTCAAAGGGCTTCCAAATAGCATGGTGGCCTTGGATGCCC
AGGGAAGCCTCAGAGTTGCTTATCTCCCTCTAGACAGAAGGGGAATCTCGGTCAAGAGGGAGAGGTCGCC
CTGTTCAAGGCCACCCAGCCAGCTCATGGCGGTAATGGGACAAGGCTGGCCAGCCATCCCACCCTCAGAA
GGGACCCGGTGGGGCAGGTGATCTCAGAGGAGGCTCACTTCTGGGTCTCACATTCTTGGATCCGGTTCCA
GGCCTCGGCCCTAAATAGTCTCCCTGGGCTTTCAAGAGAACCACATGAGAAAGGAGGATTCGGGCTCTGA
GCAGTTTCACCACCCACCCCCCAGTCTGCAAATCCTGACCCGTGGGTCCACCTGCCCCAAAGGCGGACGC
AGGACAGTAGAAGGGAACAGAGAACACATAAACACAGAGAGGGCCACAGCGGCTCCCACAGTCACCGCCA
CCTTCCTGGCGGGGATGGGTGGGGCGTCTGAGTTTGGTTCCCAGCAAATCCCTCTGAGCCGCCCTTGCGG
GCTCGCCTCAGGAGCAGGGGAGCAAGAGGTGGGAGGAGGAGGTCTAAGTCCCAGGCCCAATTAAGAGATC
AGGTAGTGTAGGGTTTGGGAGCTTTTAAGGTGAAGAGGCCCGGGCTGATCCCACAGGCCAGTATAAAGCG
CCGTGACCCTCAGGTGATGCGCCAGGGCCGGCTGCCGTCGGGGACAGGGCTTTCCATAGCACATGAAGAA
CCCAATGCTGGAAGCTGCGTCCCTCCTCCTGGAGAAACTGCTCCTTATTTCCAACTTCAAGCTCTTTAGC
GTGAGCGTCCCGGGAGGAGGCACAGGGAAGAACCGTCCCTATGAAATCAGCTCTTTCGTCCGGGGCGACG
TGTTGGAGGTGTCACGGACCCATTTTATCCACTATGGGATCTACCTGGGGGAAAACCGTGTCGCCCATCT
AATGCCTGACATCCTGTTGGCCCTGACCAATGACAAGGAACGCACTCAGAAGGTGGTCTCCAACAAGCGT
CTCCTCCTGGGAGTCATTTGCAAGGTGGCTAGCATCCGTGTGGACACAGTAGAGGACTTTGCCTACGGAG
CAGACATCCTAGTCAATCACCTAGACGGGACTCTCAAGAAGAAGTCCTTACTCAATGAGGAGGTGGCACG
CAGAGCTGAGCAGCAGTTGGGACTGACTCCATACAGCCTACTGTGGAACAACTGCGAACACTTTGTGACT
TACTGCAGATATGGCTCTCGGATCAGTCCACAGGCTGAGAAGTTCTATGACACCGTGAAGATAATCATTC
GTGATCAGAGAAGCAGTCTTGCTTCGGCTGTCTTGGGATTAGCATCTATTGTCTACACAGGCCTGGCATC
ATATATGACCCTTCCTGCAATCTGTATCCCATTCTGCTTGTGGATGATGTCTGGCTAGCCCGCTCGAGAT
AATCAACCTCTGGATTACAAAATTTGTGAAAGATTGACTGGTATTCTTAACTATGTTGCTCCTTTTACGC
TATGTGGATACGCTGCTTTAATGCCTTTGTATCATGCTATTGCTTCCCGTATGGCTTTCATTTTCTCCTC
CTTGTATAAATCCTGGTTAGTTCTTGCCACGGCGGAACTCATCGCCGCCTGCCTTGCCCGCTGCTGGACA
GGGGCTCGGCTGTTGGGCACTGACAATTCCGTGGTGTTTATTTGTGAAATTTGTGATGCTATTGCTTTAT
TTGTAACCATCTAGCTTTATTTGTGAAATTTGTGATGCTATTGCTTTATTTGTAACCATTATAAGCTGCA
ATAAACAAGTTAACAACAACAATTGCATTCATTTTATGTTTCAGGTTCAGGGGGAGATGTGGGAGGTTTT
TTAAAGCGGCCGCAGGAACCCCTAGTGATGGAGTTGGCCACTCCCTCTCTGCGCGCTCGCTCGCTCACTG
AGGCCGGGCGACCAAAGGTCGCCCGACGCCCGGGCTTTGCCCGGGCGGCCTCAGTGAGCGAGCGAGCGCG
CAGCTGCCTGCAGGGGCGCCTGATGCGGTATTTTCTCCTTACGCATCTGTGCGGTATTTCACACCGCATA
[95 nt withheld, positions 3221-3315]
T
[46 nt withheld, positions 3317-3362]
C
[141 nt withheld, positions 3364-3504]
CCTTTGACGTTGGAGTCCACGTTCTTT
[37 nt withheld, positions 3532-3568]
ACTCTATCTCGGGCTATTCTTTTGATTTATAAGGGATTTTGCCGATTTCGGTCTATTGGTTAAAAAATGA
GCTGATTTAACAAAAATTTAACGCGAATTTTAACAAAATATTAACGTTTACAATTTTATGGTGCACTCTC
AGTACAATCTGCTCTGATGCCGCATAGTTAAGCCAGCCCCGACACCCGCCAACACCCGCTGACGCGCCCT
GACGGGCTTGTCTGCTCCCGGCATCCGCTTACAGACAAGCTGTGACCGTCTCCGGGAGCTGCATGTGTCA
GAGGTTTTCACCGTCATCACCGAAACGCGCGAGACGAAAGGGCCTCGTGATACGCCTATTTTTATAGGTT
AATGTCATGATAATAATGGTTTCTTAGACGTCAGGTGGCACTTTTCGGGGAAATGTGCGCGGAACCCCTA
TTTGTTTATTTTTCTAAATACATTCAAATATGTATCCGCTCATGAGACAATAACCCTGATAAATGCTTCA
ATAATATTGAAAAAGGAAGAGTATGAGTATTCAACATTTCCGTGTCGCCCTTATTCCCTTTTTTGCGGCA
TTTTGCCTTCCTGTTTTTGCTCACCCAGAAACGCTGGTGAAAGTAAAAGATGCTGAAGATCAGTTGGGTG
CACGAGTGGGTTACATCGAACTGGATCTCAACAGCGGTAAGATCCTTGAGAGTTTTCGCCCCGAAGAACG
TTTTCCAATGATGAGCACTTTTAAAGTTCTGCTATGTGGCGCGGTATTATCCCGTATTGACGCCGGGCAA
GAGCAACTCGGTCGCCGCATACACTATTCTCAGAATGACTTGGTTGAGTACTCACCAGTCACAGAAAAGC
ATCTTACGGATGGCATGACAGTAAGAGAATTATGCAGTGCTGCCATAACCATGAGTGATAACACTGCGGC
CAACTTACTTCTGACAACGATCGGAGGACCGAAGGAGCTAACCGCTTTTTTGCACAACATGGGGGATCAT
GTAACTCGCCTTGATCGTTGGGAACCGGAGCTGAATGAAGCCATACCAAACGACGAGCGTGACACCACGA
TGCCTGTAGCAATGGCAACAACGTTGCGCAAACTATTAACTGGCGAACTACTTACTCTAGCTTCCCGGCA
ACAATTAATAGACTGGATGGAGGCGGATAAAGTTGCAGGACCACTTCTGCGCTCGGCCCTTCCGGCTGGC
TGGTTTATTGCTGATAAATCTGGAGCCGGTGAGCGTGGGTCTCGCGGTATCATTGCAGCACTGGGGCCAG
ATGGTAAGCCCTCCCGTATCGTAGTTATCTACACGACGGGGAGTCAGGCAACTATGGATGAACGAAATAG
ACAGATCGCTGAGATAGGTGCCTCACTGATTAAGCATTGGTAACTGTCAGACCAAGTTTACTCATATATA
CTTTAGATTGATTTAAAACTTCATTTTTAATTTAAAAGGATCTAGGTGAAGATCCTTTTTGATAATCTCA
TGACCAAAATCCCTTAACGTGAGTTTTCGTTCCACTGAGCGTCAGACCCCGTAGAAAAGATCAAAGGATC
TTCTTGAGATCCTTTTTTTCTGCGCGTAATCTGCTGCTTGCAAACAAAAAAACCACCGCTACCAGCGGTG
GTTTGTTTGCCGGATCAAGAGCTACCAACTCTTTTTCCGAAGGTAACTGGCTTCAGCAGAGCGCAGATAC
CAAATACTGTTCTTCTAGTGTAGCCGTAGTTAGGCCACCACTTCAAGAACTCTGTAGCACCGCCTACATA
CCTCGCTCTGCTAATCCTGTTACCAGTGGCTGCTGCCAGTGGCGATAAGTCGTGTCTTACCGGGTTGGAC
TCAAGACGATAGTTACCGGATAAGGCGCAGCGGTCGGGCTGAACGGGGGGTTCGTGCACACAGCCCAGCT
TGGAGCGAACGACCTACACCGAACTGAGATACCTACAGCGTGAGCTATGAGAAAGCGCCACGCTTCCCGA
AGGGAGAAAGGCGGACAGGTATCCGGTAAGCGGCAGGGTCGGAACAGGAGAGCGCACGAGGGAGCTTCCA
GGGGGAAACGCCTGGTATCTTTATAGTCCTGTCGGGTTTCGCCACCTCTGACTTGAGCGTCGATTTTTGT
GATGCTCGTCAGGGGGGCGGAGCCTATGGAAAAACGCCAGCAACGCGGCCTTTTTACGGTTCCTGGCCTT
TTGCTGGCCTTTTGCTCACATGT
